>Addgene plasmid #26712 | pLKO.1-blast-cfRab25_4 | depositor partial sequence | sequence record 12633 | Author sequence
CCAGGCGCTGGTCAGAAGA
