>Addgene plasmid #26712 | pLKO.1-blast-cfRab25_4 | addgene partial sequence | sequence record 32953 | 26712 with hU6-F
AGAGAGATAATTGGAATTAATTTGACTGTAAACACAAAGATATTAGTACAAAATACGTGACGTAGAAAGT
AATAATTTCTTGGGTAGTTTGCAGTTTTAAAATTATGTTTTAAAATGGACTATCATATGCTTACCGTAAC
TTGAAAGTATTTCGATTTCTTGGCTTTATATATCTTGTGGAAAGGACGAAACACCGGCCAGGCGCTGGTC
AGAAGACTCGAGTCTTCTGACCAGCGCCTGGTTTTTGAATTCTCGACCTCGAGACAAATGGCAGTATTCA
TCCACAATTTTAAAAGAAAAGGGGGGATTGGGGGGTACAGTGCAGGGGAAAGAATAGTAGACATAATAGC
AACAGACATACAAACTAAAGAATTACAAAAACAAATTACAAAAATTCAAAATTTTCGGGTTTATTACAGG
GACAGCAGAGATCCACTTTGGCCGCGGGCTCGAGGGGGTTGGGGTTGCGCCTTTTCCAAGGCAGCCCTGG
GTTTGCGCAGGGGACGCGGCTGCTCTGGGCGTGGTTCCGGGAAACGCAGCGGCGCCGACCCTGGGTCTCG
CACATTCTTCACGTCCGTTCGCAGCGTCACCCGGATCTTCGCCGCTACCCTTGTGGGCCCCCCGGCGACG
CTTCCTGCTCCGCCCCTAAGTCGGGAAGG
