[The description below was written by a language model from this plasmid's Addgene catalogue record.]
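Description:
pLKO.1-blast-cfRab25_4 is a lentiviral RNAi vector built on the pLKO.1-blast backbone (about 7 kb without the insert), designed to deliver a short hairpin RNA against canine Rab25 into mammalian cells. It is maintained in bacteria as a high-copy plasmid under ampicillin selection, and the record lists a recombination-deficient strain, a common choice for lentiviral plasmids because their repeated LTR sequences can be unstable. In transduced mammalian cells, blasticidin selection is used to enrich for cells that carry the integrated provirus.

The payload is a hairpin-encoding oligonucleotide cloned by restriction digestion between the AgeI and EcoRI sites, with AgeI retained and EcoRI destroyed. The depositor notes that the 19-nucleotide target sequence matches the dog (C. familiaris) Rab25 transcript only, so knockdown should not be expected in cells from other species. The record does not name the promoter or provide a feature table. In pLKO.1-family vectors generally, the shRNA is transcribed from a human U6 RNA polymerase III promoter and sits within a self-inactivating lentiviral transfer cassette. That cassette must be co-supplied with separate packaging and envelope plasmids to produce virus. The "_4" suffix suggests this is one of several hairpins made against the same gene, although the record does not say so.

The construct is suited to stable depletion of Rab25, a small GTPase, in canine cell lines. The associated publication concerns the molecular network that drives de novo formation of the apical surface and lumen in epithelial cells, which indicates the plasmid's use in loss-of-function studies of epithelial polarity and lumen formation.
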