Addgene plasmid #26712: pLKO.1-blast-cfRab25_4
Depositing lab: Keith Mostov. Depositing organization: University of California, San Francisco (UCSF). Publication: A molecular network for de novo generation of the apical surface and lumen. Bryant DM, Datta A, Rodriguez-Fraticelli AE, Peranen J, Martin-Belmonte F, Mostov KE. Nat Cell Biol. 2010 Nov;12(11):1035-45. doi: 10.1038/ncb2106. Epub 2010 Oct 3. PubMed 20890297.
Backbone
  Vector backbone: pLKO.1-blast
  Backbone size w/o insert (bp): 7000
  Vector type: Mammalian Expression, Lentiviral, RNAi
  Selectable markers: Blasticidin
Growth in bacteria
  Bacterial resistance: Ampicillin, 100 μg/mL
  Growth temperature: 37°C
  Growth strain: Stbl3
  Copy number: High Copy
Gene/Insert
  Gene/Insert name: dog Rab25 RNAi
  gRNA/shRNA sequence: CCAGGCGCTGGTCAGAAGA
  Species: C. familiaris (dog RNAi)
  Mutation: Canine Rab25 RNAi.
  Cloning method: Restriction Enzyme; 5′ cloning site AgeI (not destroyed); 3′ cloning site EcoRI (destroyed during cloning)
  Sequencing primers: 5′ LKO.1 5'
Terms and licenses: Academic/Nonprofit Terms; Industry Terms: Not Available to Industry
Depositor comments: Canine Rab25 RNAi. Matches dog only. RNAi sequence is 5'-CCAGGCGCTGGTCAGAAGA-3'.
How to cite: pLKO.1-blast-cfRab25_4 was a gift from Keith Mostov (Addgene plasmid # 26712 ; http://n2t.net/addgene:26712 ; RRID:Addgene_26712)
